>Addgene plasmid #199035 | pGL1_3 | addgene full sequence | sequence record 397996 | Addgene NGS Result
TGATGGTCGGAAGAGGCATAAATTCCGTCAGCCAGTTTAGTCTGACCATCTCATCTGTAACATCATTGGC
AACGCTACCTTTGCCATGTTTCAGAAACAACTCTGGCGCATCGGGCTTCCCATACAATCGATAGATTGTC
GCACCTGATTGCCCGACATTATCGCGAGCCCATTTATACCCATATAAATCAGCATCCATGTTGGAATTTA
ATCGCGGCCTCGAGCAAGACGTTTCCCGTTGAATATGGCTCATAACACCCCTTGTATTACTGTTTATGTA
AGCAGACAGTTTTATTGTTCATGATGATATATTTTTATCTTGTGCAATGTAACATCAGAGATTTTGAGAC
ACAACGTGGCTTTCCCCCGCCGCTCTAGAACTAGTGGATCCAAATAAAACGAAAGGCTCAGTCGAAAGAC
TGGGCCTTTCGTTTTATCTGTTGTTTGTCGCATTATACGAGACGTCCAGGTTGGGATACCTGAAACAAAA
CCCATCGTACGGCCAAGGAAGTCTCCAATAACTGTGATCCACCACAAGCGCCAGGGTTTTCCCAGTCACG
ACGTTGTAAAACGACGGCCAGTCATGCATAATCCGCACGCATCTGGAATAAGGAAGTGCCATTCCGCCTG
ACCTTAGCGTGCGAACAGCACGCTATTGTTGTATCATTACTCGCATCCATTCTCAGGCTGTCTCGTCTCG
TCTCCGAGCTCTTCAATGAGTCAGGGTCACGCGTAGGACGCGTCGAGTAGGGTTTGGTCATGTGCTTTTC
GTTGTTCCGCAGCCACACGCCGTGTGAAGCTGGGGAGCCCAAGAATTAGAAATGAGTAGATCAAATTATT
CACGAATAGAATCAGGAAAATCAGATCCAACCATAAAAACACTAGAACAAATTGCAAAGTTAACTAACTC
AACGCTAGTAGTGGATTTAATCCCAAATGAGCCAACAGAACCAGAACCAGAAACAGAATCAGAACAAGTA
ACATTGGATTTAGAAATGGAAGAAGAAAAAAGCAATGACTTCGTGTGAATAATGCACGAAATCGTTGCTT
ATTTTTTTTAAAAGCGGTATACTAGATATAACGAAACAACGAACTGAATAGAAACGAAAAAAGAGCCATG
ACACATTTATAAAATGTTTGACGACATTTTATAAATGCATAGCCCGATAAGATTGCCAAACCAACGCTTA
TCAGTTAGTCAGATGAACTCTTCCCTCGTAAGAAGTTATTTAATTAACTTTGTTTGAAGACGGTATATAA
CCGTACTATCATTATATAGGGAAATCAGAGAGTTTTCAAGTATCTAAGCTACTGAATTTAAGAATTGTTA
AGCAATCAATCGGAAATCGTTTGATTGCTTTTTTTGTATTCATTTATAGAAGGTGGAGTTTGTATGAATC
ATGATGAATGTAAAACTTATATAAAAAATAGTTTATTGGAGATAAGAAAATTAGCAAATATCTATACACT
AGAAACGTTTAAGAAAGAGTTAGAAAAGAGAAATATCTACTTAGAAACAAAATCAGATAAGTATTTTTCT
TCGGAGGGGGAAGATTATATATATAAGTTAATAGAAAATAACAAAATAATTTATTCGATTAGTGGAAAAA
AATTGACTTATAAAGGAAAAAAATCTTTTTCAAAACATGCAATATTGAAACAGTTGAATGAAAAAGCAAA
CCAAGTTAATTAAACAACCTATTTTATAGGATTTATAGGAAAGGAGAACAGCTGAATGAATATCCCTTTT
GTTGTAGAAACTGTGCTTCATGACGGCTTGTTAAAGTACAAATTTAAAAATAGTAAAATTCGCTCAATCA
CTACCAAGCCAGGTAAAAGCAAAGGGGCTATTTTTGCGTATCGCTCAAAATCAAGCATGATTGGCGGTCG
TGGTGTTGTTCTGACTTCCGAGGAAGCGATTCAAGAAAATCAAGATACATTTACACATTGGACACCCAAC
GTTTATCGTTATGGAACGTATGCAGACGAAAACCGTTCATACACGAAAGGACATTCTGAAAACAATTTAA
GACAAATCAATACCTTCTTTATTGATTTTGATATTCACACGGCAAAAGAAACTATTTCAGCAAGCGATAT
TTTAACAACCGCTATTGATTTAGGTTTTATGCCTACTATGATTATCAAATCTGATAAAGGTTATCAAGCA
TATTTTGTTTTAGAAACGCCAGTCTATGTGACTTCAAAATCAGAATTTAAATCTGTCAAAGCAGCCAAAA
TAATTTCGCAAAATATCCGAGAATATTTTGGAAAGTCTTTGCCAGTTGATCTAACGTGTAATCATTTTGG
TATTGCTCGCATACCAAGAACGGACAATGTAGAATTTTTTGATCCTAATTACCGTTATTCTTTCAAAGAA
TGGCAAGATTGGTCTTTCAAACAAACAGATAATAAGGGCTTTACTCGTTCAAGTCTAACGGTTTTAAGCG
GTACAGAAGGCAAAAAACAAGTAGATGAACCCTGGTTTAATCTCTTATTGCACGAAACGAAATTTTCAGG
AGAAAAGGGTTTAATAGGGCGTAATAACGTCATGTTTACCCTCTCTTTAGCCTACTTTAGTTCAGGCTAT
TCAATCGAAACGTGCGAATATAATATGTTTGAGTTTAATAATCGATTAGATCAACCCTTAGAAGAAAAAG
AAGTAATCAAAATTGTTAGAAGTGCCTATTCAGAAAACTATCAAGGGGCTAATAGGGAATACATTACCAT
TCTTTGCAAAGCTTGGGTATCAAGTGATTTAACCAGTAAAGATTTATTTGTCCGTCAAGGGTGGTTTAAA
TTCAAGAAAAAAAGAAGCGAACGTCAACGTGTTCATTTGTCAGAATGGAAAGAAGATTTAATGGCTTATA
TTAGCGAAAAAAGCGATGTATACAAGCCTTATTTAGTGACGACCAAAAAAGAGATTAGAGAAGTGCTAGG
CATTCCTGAACGGACATTAGATAAATTGCTGAAGGTACTGAAGGCGAATCAGGAAATTTTCTTTAAGATT
AAACCAGGAAGAAATGGTGGCATTCAACTTGCTAGTGTTAAATCATTGTTGCTATCGATCATTAAAGTAA
AAAAAGAAGAAAAAGAAAGCTATATAAAGGCGCTGACAAATTCTTTTGACTTAGAGCATACATTCATTCA
AGAGACTTTAAACAAGCTAGCAGAACGCCCTAAAACGGACACACAACTCGATTTGTTTAGCTATGATACA
GGCTGAAAATAAAACCCGCACTATGCCATTACATTTATATCTATGATACGTGTTTGTTTTTTCTTTGCTG
TTTAGCGAATGATTAGCAGAAATATACAGAGTAAGATTTTAATTAATTATTAGGGGGAGAAGGAGAGAGT
AGCCCGAAAACTTTTAGTTGGCTTGGACTGAACGAAGTGAGGGAAAGGCTACTAAAACGTCGAGGGGCAG
TGAGAGCGAAGCGAACACTTGATTTTTTAATTTTCTATCTTTTATAGGTCATTAGAGTATACTTATTTGT
CCTATAAACTATTTAGCAGCATAATAGATTTATTGAATAGGTCATTTAAGTTGAGCATATTAGAGGAGGA
AAATCTTGGAGAAATATTTGAAGAACCCGATTACATGGATTGGATTAGTTCTTGTGGTTACGTGGTTTTT
AACTAAAAGTAGTGAATTTTTGATTTTTGGTGTGTGTGTCTTGTTGTTAGTATTTGCTAGTCAAAGTGAT
TAAATAGAATTCCGCTAGCATGAAGAGCACCCCAGGATACATAGATTACCACAACTCCGAGCCCTTCCAC
CTAGCGTGCTAACCACGCACGCTATTGTTGTATAGGCTAGGTGGAGGCTCAGTGATGATAAGTCTGCGAT
GGTGGATGCATGTGTCATGGTCATAGCTGTTTCCTGTGTGAAATTGTTATCCGCTCAGAGGGCACAATCC
TATTCCGCGCTATCCGACAATCTCCAAGACATTAGGTGGAGTTCAGTTCGGCGTATGGCATATGTCGCTG
GAAAGAACATGTGAGCAAAAGGCCAGCAAAAGGCCAGGAACCGTAAAAAGGCCGCGTTGCTGGCGTTTTT
CCATAGGCTCCGCCCCCCTGACGAGCATCACAAAAATCGACGCTCAAGTCAGAGGTGGCGAAACCCGACA
GGACTATAAAGATACCAGGCGTTTCCCCCTGGAAGCTCCCTCGTGCGCTCTCCTGTTCCGACCCTGCCGC
TTACCGGATACCTGTCCGCCTTTCTCCCTTCGGGAAGCGTGGCGCTTTCTCATAGCTCACGCTGTAGGTA
TCTCAGTTCGGTGTAGGTCGTTCGCTCCAAGCTGGGCTGTGTGCACGAACCCCCCGTTCAGCCCGACCGC
TGCGCCTTATCCGGTAACTATCGTCTTGAGTCCAACCCGGTAAGACACGACTTATCGCCACTGGCAGCAG
CCACTGGTAACAGGATTAGCAGAGCGAGGTATGTAGGCGGTGCTACAGAGTTCTTGAAGTGGTGGCCTAA
CTACGGCTACACTAGAAGAACAGTATTTGGTATCTGCGCTCTGCTGAAGCCAGTTACCTTCGGAAAAAGA
GTTGGTAGCTCTTGATCCGGCAAACAAACCACCGCTGGTAGCGGTGGTTTTTTTGTTTGCAAGCAGCAGA
TTACGCGCAGAAAAAAAGGATCTCAAGAAGATCCTTTGATCTTTTCTACGGGGTCTGACGCTCTATTCAA
CAAAGCCGCCGTCCCGTCAAGTCAGCGTAAATGGGTAGGGGGCTTCAAATCGTCCGCTCTGCCAGTGTTA
CAACCAATTAACAAATTCTGATTAGAAAAACTCATCGAGCATCAAATGAAACTGCAATTTATTCATATCA
GGATTATCAATACCATATTTTTGAAAAAGCCGTTTCTGTAATGAAGGAGAAAACTCACCGAGGCAGTTCC
ATAGGATGGCAAGATCCTGGTATCGGTCTGCGATTCCGACTCGTCCAACATCAATACAACCTATTAATTT
CCCCTCGTCAAAAATAAGGTTATCAAGTGAGAAATCACCATGAGTGACGACTGAATCCGGTGAGAATGGC
AAAAGCTTATGCATTTCTTTCCAGACTTGTTCAACAGGCCAGCCATTACGCTCGTCATCAAAATCACTCG
CATCAACCAAACCGTTATTCATTCGTGATTGCGCCTGAGCGAGACGAAATACGCGATCGCTGTTAAAAGG
ACAATTACAAACAGGAATCGAATGCAACCGGCGCAGGAACACTGCCAGCGCATCAACAATATTTTCACCT
GAATCAGGATATTCTTCTAATACCTGGAATGCTGTTTTCCCGGGGATCGCAGTGGTGAGTAACCATGCAT
CATCAGGAGTACGGATAAAATGCT
Features (pLannotate 1.2.2; 7 found; start..end, strand, type, name):
    369..391     +  misc_feature   MCS (fragment): pBluescript multiple cloning site
    391..437     +  terminator     rrnB T1 terminator: transcription terminator T1 from the E. coli rrnB gene
    539..582     -  CDS            lacZα (fragment): LacZα fragment of β-galactosidase; lacZ fragment
    807..1025    +  CDS            copR (fragment): COPR_STRAG - Protein predicted: Swiss-Prot protein existence level 4. Involved in copy control of plasmid pIP501. From Streptococcus agalactiae.
   1736..3223    +  CDS            repS: REPS_STRPY - Protein predicted: Swiss-Prot protein existence level 4. Essential for replication. From Streptococcus pyogenes.
   4058..4646    -  rep_origin     ori: high-copy-number ColE1/pMB1/pBR322/pUC origin of replication
   4782..253     -  CDS            KanR (across the origin): aminoglycoside phosphotransferase; aph(3')-Ia; confers resistance to kanamycin in bacteria or G418 (Geneticin®) in eukaryotes
