[The description below was written by a language model from this plasmid's Addgene catalogue record and pLannotate feature annotations shown in this document.]
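Description:
pGL1_3 is a 5,344 nt synthetic-biology plasmid built on the pGLDV_5 backbone and catalogued as a "Level 1" part carrying a barcoded origin of replication. The Level 1 designation suggests a place in a hierarchical modular assembly scheme, although the record lists the cloning method as unknown. In E. coli it is maintained at high copy by a ColE1/pMB1/pUC-type origin and selected with kanamycin through an aph(3')-Ia aminoglycoside phosphotransferase gene, which spans the numbering origin of the circular sequence.

The insert is recorded as "pAM?1 ORI plus NGS barcode 3". The garbled character most likely stands for β, i.e. the pAMβ1 replicon, a broad-host-range plasmid of Gram-positive bacteria. The annotated features fit this reading. A full-length repS-like coding sequence, encoding a protein essential for replication, lies downstream of a partial match to copR, the copy-number control gene of the related plasmid pIP501. Both annotations are similarity-based matches to streptococcal plasmid proteins. The short sequencing barcode is not annotated in the feature table, so its position cannot be stated. Upstream of the replicon are a pBluescript MCS fragment, an rrnB T1 transcription terminator and a small lacZα remnant, probably left over from the destination vector's cloning region.

The associated work describes a framework for high-throughput identification of functional origins of replication in non-model bacteria. In that context, the plasmid serves as one member of a barcoded origin collection, in which a unique barcode lets next-generation sequencing report which replicon is maintained in a target organism.
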