Addgene plasmid #199035: pGL1_3
Purpose: Level 1 plasmid, barcoded ORI
Depositing lab: Charlie Gilbert & Nili Ostrov & Cultivarium Tools. Depositing organization: Cultivarium, Convergent Research. Publication: A scalable framework for high-throughput identification of functional origins of replication in non-model bacteria. Gilbert C, Brumwell SL, Crits-Christoph A, Kang SC, Martin-Moldes Z, Alsharif W, Esmurria A, Nguyen M-A, Lee HH, Ostrov N. bioRxiv 2023.05.19.541510 10.1101/2023.05.19.541510.
Backbone
  Vector backbone: pGLDV_5
  Vector type: Synthetic Biology
Growth in bacteria
  Bacterial resistance: Kanamycin, 50 μg/mL
  Growth temperature: 37°C
  Growth strain: E. coli Zymo 10B
  Copy number: High Copy
Gene/Insert
  Gene/Insert name: pAM?1 ORI plus NGS barcode 3
  Species: Synthetic
  Cloning method: Unknown
Terms and licenses: Academic/Nonprofit Terms; Industry Terms: Not Available to Industry
How to cite: pGL1_3 was a gift from Charlie Gilbert & Nili Ostrov & Cultivarium Tools (Addgene plasmid # 199035 ; http://n2t.net/addgene:199035 ; RRID:Addgene_199035)
